Addgene plasmid #148020: pnYC-NpHGB1_Y
Purpose: (Empty Backbone) Bacterial Expression vector
Depositing lab: Elisa Izaurralde. Depositing organization: Max Planck Institute for Developmental Biology. Publication: Deciphering correct strategies for multiprotein complex assembly by co-expression: application to complexes as large as the histone octamer. Diebold ML, Fribourg S, Koch M, Metzger T, Romier C. J Struct Biol. 2011 Aug;175(2):178-88. doi: 10.1016/j.jsb.2011.02.001. Epub 2011 Feb 12. PubMed 21320604.
Backbone
  Vector backbone: pnYC
  Vector type: Bacterial Expression
Growth in bacteria
  Bacterial resistance: Chloramphenicol, 25 μg/mL
  Growth temperature: 37°C
  Growth strain: DH5alpha
  Copy number: Low Copy
Gene/Insert
  Gene/Insert name: None
Terms and licenses: Academic/Nonprofit Terms; Industry Terms: Not Available to Industry
Depositor comments: Plasmids from this collection were made available to the research community and donated after the lab closed. Please note that the sequence provided by the depositing laboratory may be theoretical/predicted or based on Sanger sequencing results. There may be discrepancies between sequencing results obtained by Addgene and the depositor sequence. If an Addgene verified sequence is not available, please contact before placing your order to request that our lab fully sequence the plasmid.
How to cite: pnYC-NpHGB1_Y was a gift from Elisa Izaurralde (Addgene plasmid # 148020 ; http://n2t.net/addgene:148020 ; RRID:Addgene_148020)
