[The description below was written by a language model from this plasmid's Addgene catalogue record and pLannotate feature annotations shown in this document.]
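Description:
pnYC-NpHGB1_Y is an empty bacterial expression backbone of the pnYC family, deposited without an insert and intended for T7-driven protein production in E. coli. The 4,619 nt plasmid replicates from a p15A origin, catalogued as low copy, and is selected with chloramphenicol through a cat promoter and chloramphenicol acetyltransferase gene that spans the sequence origin. Because p15A is compatible with ColE1-type origins, a plasmid of this kind can be maintained alongside a second expression vector in the same cell. That fits the associated publication, which concerns assembling multiprotein complexes by co-expression. Several disrupted tetracycline-resistance fragments, a tet promoter, an IS1 fragment, a short resD fragment and a short RSF ori match are also annotated. These look like non-functional backbone remnants, and the record lists no selection other than chloramphenicol.

The expression cassette consists of a T7 promoter followed directly by a lac operator, so transcription depends on T7 RNA polymerase and is repressed by LacI until induced with IPTG. No lacI gene is annotated on the plasmid. A T7 gene 10 ribosome binding site follows, then a short match to a composite tag that includes 6xHis and a TEV protease site, although only a small fragment is matched. Next comes a fragment of streptococcal protein G, which together with the plasmid name suggests an N-terminal His-tagged GB1 solubility fusion partner. A short hit annotated as SET1 precedes the T7 terminator. The record does not describe the cloning site or the protease cleavage site between the tag and a future insert, nor what the "_Y" suffix denotes. A gene of interest would presumably be cloned downstream of the GB1 module to produce a tagged fusion protein for purification, alone or co-expressed with partners.
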