Features (pLannotate 1.2.2; 18 found; start..end, strand, type, name):
    739..834     -  CDS            resD (fragment): REDF_ECOLI - Also known as D. Protein inferred from homology: Swiss-Prot protein existence level 3. Acts as a repressor of transcription and as a site-specific resolvase that cleaves at the RfsF site. From Escherichia coli (strain K12).
    824..881     +  CDS            TcR (fragment): tetracycline efflux protein; tet; confers resistance to tetracycline
    878..971     -  CDS            TcR (fragment): tetracycline efflux protein; tet; confers resistance to tetracycline
   1475..2375    -  CDS            TcR (fragment): tetracycline efflux protein; tet; confers resistance to tetracycline
   2402..2420    +  promoter       T7 promoter: promoter for bacteriophage T7 RNA polymerase
   2421..2445    +  protein_bind   lac operator: The lac repressor binds to the lac operator to inhibit transcription in E. coli. This inhibition can be relieved by adding lactose or isopropyl-β-D-thiogalactopyranoside (IPTG). lac repressor encoded by lacI
   2460..2482    +  RBS            RBS: efficient ribosome binding site from bacteriophage T7 gene 10 (Olins and Rangwala, 1989)
   2501..2517    +  CDS            capTEV™ (fragment): composite tag for in vivo biotinylation, TEV protease cleavage, and 6xHis tagging
   2540..2701    +  CDS            spg (fragment): SPG1_STRSG - Experimental evidence at protein level: Swiss-Prot protein existence level 1. Binds to the constant Fc region of IgG with high affinity. From Streptococcus sp. group G.
   2808..2857    +  CDS            SET1 (fragment): solubility-enhancement tag derived from T7 phage gene 10B
   2865..2912    +  terminator     T7 terminator: transcription terminator for bacteriophage T7 RNA polymerase
   2935..3039    -  CDS            TcR (fragment): tetracycline efflux protein; tet; confers resistance to tetracycline
   3087..3115    -  promoter       tet promoter: E. coli promoter for tetracycline efflux protein gene
   3227..3772    +  rep_origin     p15A ori: Plasmids containing the medium-copy-number p15A origin of replication can be propagated in E. coli cells that contain a second plasmid with the ColE1 origin.
   3860..3915    +  rep_origin     RSF ori (fragment): Plasmids containing the RSF 1030 origin of replication can be propagated in E. coli cells that contain additional plasmids with compatible origins.
   4034..4177    -  mobile_element IS1 (fragment): prokaryotic transposable element IS1
   4298..4400    +  promoter       cat promoter: promoter of the E. coli cat gene encoding chloramphenicol acetyltransferase
   4401..441     +  CDS            CmR (across the origin): chloramphenicol acetyltransferase; cat; confers resistance to chloramphenicol
>Addgene plasmid #148020 | pnYC-NpHGB1_Y | depositor full sequence | sequence record 290467 | Full Sequence
GGTATGGCAATGAAAGACGGTGAGCTGGTGATATGGGATAGTGTTCACCCTTGTTACACCGTTTTCCATG
AGCAAACTGAAACGTTTTCATCGCTCTGGAGTGAATACCACGACGATTTCCGGCAGTTTCTACACATATA
TTCGCAAGATGTGGCGTGTTACGGTGAAAACCTGGCCTATTTCCCTAAAGGGTTTATTGAGAATATGTTT
TTCGTCTCAGCCAATCCCTGGGTGAGTTTCACCAGTTTTGATTTAAACGTGGCCAATATGGACAACTTCT
TCGCCCCCGTTTTCACCATGGGCAAATATTATACGCAAGGCGACAAGGTGCTGATGCCGCTGGCGATTCA
GGTTCATCATGCCGTCTGTGATGGCTTCCATGTCGGCAGAATGCTTAATGAATTACAACAGTACTGCGAT
GAGTGGCAGGGCGGGGCGTAATTTTTTTAAGGCAGTTATTGGTGCCCTTAAACGCCTGGTGCTACGCCTG
AATAAGTGATAATAAGCGGATGAATGGCAGAAATTCGAAAGCAAATTCGACCCGGTCGTCGGTTCAGGGC
AGGGTCGTTAAATAGCCGCTTATGTCTATTGCTGGTTTACCGGTTTATTGACTACCGGAAGCAGTGTGAC
CGTGTGCTTCTCAAATGCCTGAGGCCAGTTTGCTCAGGCTCTCCCCGTGGAGGTAATAATTGACGATATG
ATCATTTATTCTGCCTCCCAGAGCCTGATAAAAACGGTTAGCGCTTCGTTAATACAGATGTAGGTGTTCC
ACAGGGTAGCCAGCAGCATCCTGCGATGCAGATCCGGAACATAATGGTGCAGGGCGCTTGTTTCGGCGTG
GGTATGGTGGCAGGCCCCGTGGCCGGGGGACTGTTGGGCGCTGCCGGCACCTGTCCTACGAGTTGCATGA
TAAAGAAGACAGTCATAAGTGCGGCGACGATAGTCATGCCCCGCGCCCACCGGAAGGAGCTACCGGACAG
CGGTGCGGACTGTTGTAACTCAGAATAAGAAATGAGGCCGCTCATGGCGTTGACTCTCAGTCATAGTATC
GTGGTATCACCGGTTGGTTCCACTCTCTGTTGCGGGCAACTTCAGCAGCACGTAGGGGACTTCCGCGTTT
CCAGACTTTACGAAACACGGAAACCGAAGACCATTCATGTTGTTGCTCAGGTCGCAGACGTTTTGCAGCA
GCAGTCGCTTCACGTTCGCTCGCGTATCGGTGATTCATTCTGCTAACCAGTAAGGCAACCCCGCCAGCCT
AGCCGGGTCCTCAACGACAGGAGCACGATCATGCGCACCCGTGGCCAGGACCCAACGCTGCCCGAGATGC
GCCGCGTGCGGCTGCTGGAGATGGCGGACGCGATGGATATGTTCTGCCAAGGGTTGGTTTGCGCATTCAC
AGTTCTCCGCAAGAATTGATTGGCTCCAATTCTTGGAGTGGTGAATCCGTTAGCGAGGTGCCGCCGGCTT
CCATTCAGGTCGAGGTGGCCCGGCTCCATGCACCGCGACGCAACGCGGGGAGGCAGACAAGGTATAGGGC
GGCGCCTACAATCCATGCCAACCCGTTCCATGTGCTCGCCGAGGCGGCATAAATCGCCGTGACGATCAGC
GGTCCAGTGATCGAAGTTAGGCTGGTAAGAGCCGCGAGCGATCCTTGAAGCTGTCCCTGATGGTCGTCAT
CTACCTGCCTGGACAGCATGGCCTGCAACGCGGGCATCCCGATGCCGCCGGAAGCGAGAAGAATCATAAT
GGGGAAGGCCATCCAGCCTCGCGTCGCGAACGCCAGCAAGACGTAGCCCAGCGCGTCGGCCGCCATGCCG
GCGATAATGGCCTGCTTCTCGCCGAAACGTTTGGTGGCGGGACCAGTGACGAAGGCTTGAGCGAGGGCGT
GCAAGATTCCGAATACCGCAAGCGACAGGCCGATCATCGTCGCGCTCCAGCGAAAGCGGTCCTCGCCGAA
AATGACCCAGAGCGCTGCCGGCACCTGTCCTACGAGTTGCATGATAAAGAAGACAGTCATAAGTGCGGCG
ACGATAGTCATGCCCCGCGCCCACCGGAAGGAGCTGACTGGGTTGAAGGCTCTCAAGGGCATCGGTCGAC
GCTCTCCCTTATGCGACTCCTGCATTAGGAAGCAGCCCAGTAGTAGGTTGAGGCCGTTGAGCACCGCCGC
CGCAAGGAATGGTGCATGCAAGGAGATGGCGCCCAACAGTCCCCCGGCCACGGGGCCTGCCACCATACCC
ACGCCGAAACAAGCGCTCATGAGCCCGAAGTGGCGAGCCCGATCTTCCCCATCGGTGATGTCGGCGATAT
AGGCGCCAGCAACCGCACCTGTGGCGCCGGTGATGCCGGCCACGATGCGTCCGGCGTAGAGGATCAGACT
AAGATCTCGATCCCGCGAAATTAATACGACTCACTATAGGGGAATTGTGAGCGGATAACAATTCCCCACT
AGTAATAATTTTGTTTAACTTTAAGAAGGAGATATACCATGGGCAGCAGCCATCATCATCATCATCACAG
CGGTAGCGGTAGCATGCAGTATAAACTAATTCTGAATGGCAAAACCCTGAAAGGTGAAACCACCACCGAA
GCAGTTGATGCAGCCACCGCAGAAAAAGTTTTTAAACAGTATGCCAATGATAACGGCGTTGATGGTGAAT
GGACCTATGATGATGCAACCAAAACCTATACCGTTACCGAAAGCAGCGGTACCGGCAGCGGCCTGGAAGT
TCTGTTCCAGGGGCCCCATATGCTCGAGCTTAAGCAATTGGGATCCTAATAGTCTAGAGCTAGCCCTAGG
AGATCCGGCTGCTAACAAAGCCCGAAAGGAAGCTGAGTTGGCTGCTGCCACCGCTGAGCAATAACTAGCA
TAACCCCTTGGGGCCTCTAAACGGGTCTTGAGGGGTTTTTTGCTGAAAGGAGGAACTATATCCGGATATC
CCGCAAGAGGCCCGGCAGTACCGGCATAACCAAGCCTATGCCTACAGCATCCAGGGTGACGGTGCCGAGG
ATGACGATGAGCGCATTGTTAGATTTCATACACGGTGCCTGACTGCGTTAGCAATTTAACTGTGATAAAC
TACCGCATTAAAGCTTATCGATGATAAGCTGTCAAACATGAGAATTACAACTTATATCGTATGGGGCTGA
CTTCAGGTGCTACATTTGAAGAGATAAATTGCACTGAAATCAAGAAATATTTTATCTGATTAATAAGATG
ATCTTCTTGAGATCGTTTTGGTCTGCGCGTAATCTCTTGCTCTGAAAACGAAAAAACCGCCTTGCAGGGC
GGTTTTTCGAAGGTTCTCTGAGCTACCAACTCTTTGAACCGAGGTAACTGGCTTGGAGGAGCGCAGTCAC
CAAAACTTGTCCTTTCAGTTTAGCCTTAACCGGCGCATGACTTCAAGACTAACTCCTCTAAATCAATTAC
CAGTGGCTGCTGCCAGTGGTGCTTTTGCATGTCTTTCCGGGTTGGACTCAAGACGATAGTTACCGGATAA
GGCGCAGCGGTCGGACTGAACGGGGGGTTCGTGCATACAGTCCAGCTTGGAGCGAACTGCCTACCCGGAA
CTGAGTGTCAGGCGTGGAATGAGACAAACGCGGCCATAACAGCGGAATGACACCGGTAAACCGAAAGGCA
GGAACAGGAGAGCGCACGAGGGAGCCGCCAGGGGGAAACGCCTGGTATCTTTATAGTCCTGTCGGGTTTC
GCCACCACTGATTTGAGCGTCAGATTTCGTGATGCTTGTCAGGGGGGCGGAGCCTATGGAAAAACGGCTT
TGCCGCGGCCCTCTCACTTCCCTGTTAAGTATCTTCCTGGCATCTTCCAGGAAATCTCCGCCCCGTTCGT
AAGCCATTTCCGCTCGCCGCAGTCGAACGACCGAGCGTAGCGAGTCAGTGAGCGAGGAAGCGGAATATAT
CCTGTATCACATATTCTGCTGACGCACCGGTGCAGCCTTTTTTCTCCTGCCACATGAAGCACTTCACTGA
CACCCTCATCAGTGCCAACATAGTAAGCCAGTATACACTCCCCTAGCGCTGATGTCCGGCGGTGCTTTTG
CCGTTACGCACCACCCCGTCAGTAGCTGAACAGGAGGGACAGCTGATAGAAACAGAAGCCACTGGAGCAC
CTCAAAAACACCATCATACACTAAATCAGTAAGTTGGCAGCATCACCCGACGCACTTTGCGCCGAATAAA
TACCTGTGACGGAAGATCACTTCGCAGAATAAATAAATCCTGGTGTCCCTGTTGATACCGGGAAGCCCTG
GGCCAACTTTTGGCGAAAATGAGACGTTGATCGGCACGTAAGAGGTTCCAACTTTCACCATAATGAAATA
AGATCACTACCGGGCGTATTTTTTGAGTTATCGAGATTTTCAGGAGCTAAGGAAGCTAAAATGGAGAAAA
AAATCACTGGATATACCACCGTTGATATATCCCAATGGCATCGTAAAGAACATTTTGAGGCATTTCAGTC
AGTTGCTCAATGTACCTATAACCAGACCGTTCAGCTGGATATTACGGCCTTTTTAAAGACCGTAAAGAAA
AATAAGCACAAGTTTTATCCGGCCTTTATTCACATTCTTGCCCGCCTGATGAATGCTCATCCGGAATTC
